>Addgene plasmid #71159 | pSGE_712_Ubi-1-Trl_dCP | depositor full sequence | sequence record 127086 | Full Sequence
CTAGAGTCGGGGCGGCCGGCCGCTTCGAGCAGACATGATAAGATACATTGATGAGTTTGGACAAACCACA
ACTAGAATGCAGTGAAAAAAATGCTTTATTTGTGAAATTTGTGATGCTATTGCTTTATTTGTAACCATTA
TAAGCTGCAATAAACAAGTTAACAACAACAATTGCATTCATTTTATGTTTCAGGTTCAGGGGGAGGTGTG
GGAGGTTTTTTAAAGCAAGTAAAACCTCTACAAATGTGGTAAAATCGATAAGGATCCGTCGACCGATGCC
CTTGAGAGCCTTCAACCCAGTCAGCTCCTTCCGGTGGGCGCGGGGCATGACTATCGTCGCCGCACTTATG
ACTGTCTTCTTTATCATGCAACTCGTAGGACAGGTGCCGGCAGCGCTCTTCCGCTTCCTCGCTCACTGAC
TCGCTGCGCTCGGTCGTTCGGCTGCGGCGAGCGGTATCAGCTCACTCAAAGGCGGTAATACGGTTATCCA
CAGAATCAGGGGATAACGCAGGAAAGAACATGTGAGCAAAAGGCCAGCAAAAGGCCAGGAACCGTAAAAA
GGCCGCGTTGCTGGCGTTTTTCCATAGGCTCCGCCCCCCTGACGAGCATCACAAAAATCGACGCTCAAGT
CAGAGGTGGCGAAACCCGACAGGACTATAAAGATACCAGGCGTTTCCCCCTGGAAGCTCCCTCGTGCGCT
CTCCTGTTCCGACCCTGCCGCTTACCGGATACCTGTCCGCCTTTCTCCCTTCGGGAAGCGTGGCGCTTTC
TCATAGCTCACGCTGTAGGTATCTCAGTTCGGTGTAGGTCGTTCGCTCCAAGCTGGGCTGTGTGCACGAA
CCCCCCGTTCAGCCCGACCGCTGCGCCTTATCCGGTAACTATCGTCTTGAGTCCAACCCGGTAAGACACG
ACTTATCGCCACTGGCAGCAGCCACTGGTAACAGGATTAGCAGAGCGAGGTATGTAGGCGGTGCTACAGA
GTTCTTGAAGTGGTGGCCTAACTACGGCTACACTAGAAGAACAGTATTTGGTATCTGCGCTCTGCTGAAG
CCAGTTACCTTCGGAAAAAGAGTTGGTAGCTCTTGATCCGGCAAACAAACCACCGCTGGTAGCGGTGGTT
TTTTTGTTTGCAAGCAGCAGATTACGCGCAGAAAAAAAGGATCTCAAGAAGATCCTTTGATCTTTTCTAC
GGGGTCTGACGCTCAGTGGAACGAAAACTCACGTTAAGGGATTTTGGTCATGAGATTATCAAAAAGGATC
TTCACCTAGATCCTTTTAAATTAAAAATGAAGTTTTAAATCAATCTAAAGTATATATGAGTAAACTTGGT
CTGACAGTTACCAATGCTTAATCAGTGAGGCACCTATCTCAGCGATCTGTCTATTTCGTTCATCCATAGT
TGCCTGACTCCCCGTCGTGTAGATAACTACGATACGGGAGGGCTTACCATCTGGCCCCAGTGCTGCAATG
ATACCGCGAGACCCACGCTCACCGGCTCCAGATTTATCAGCAATAAACCAGCCAGCCGGAAGGGCCGAGC
GCAGAAGTGGTCCTGCAACTTTATCCGCCTCCATCCAGTCTATTAATTGTTGCCGGGAAGCTAGAGTAAG
TAGTTCGCCAGTTAATAGTTTGCGCAACGTTGTTGCCATTGCTACAGGCATCGTGGTGTCACGCTCGTCG
TTTGGTATGGCTTCATTCAGCTCCGGTTCCCAACGATCAAGGCGAGTTACATGATCCCCCATGTTGTGCA
AAAAAGCGGTTAGCTCCTTCGGTCCTCCGATCGTTGTCAGAAGTAAGTTGGCCGCAGTGTTATCACTCAT
GGTTATGGCAGCACTGCATAATTCTCTTACTGTCATGCCATCCGTAAGATGCTTTTCTGTGACTGGTGAG
TACTCAACCAAGTCATTCTGAGAATAGTGTATGCGGCGACCGAGTTGCTCTTGCCCGGCGTCAATACGGG
ATAATACCGCGCCACATAGCAGAACTTTAAAAGTGCTCATCATTGGAAAACGTTCTTCGGGGCGAAAACT
CTCAAGGATCTTACCGCTGTTGAGATCCAGTTCGATGTAACCCACTCGTGCACCCAACTGATCTTCAGCA
TCTTTTACTTTCACCAGCGTTTCTGGGTGAGCAAAAACAGGAAGGCAAAATGCCGCAAAAAAGGGAATAA
GGGCGACACGGAAATGTTGAATACTCATACTCTTCCTTTTTCAATATTATTGAAGCATTTATCAGGGTTA
TTGTCTCATGAGCGGATACATATTTGAATGTATTTAGAAAAATAAACAAATAGGGGTTCCGCGCACATTT
CCCCGAAAAGTGCCACCTG
[124 nt withheld, positions 2330-2453]
C
[91 nt withheld, positions 2455-2545]
A
[49 nt withheld, positions 2547-2595]
CCTTTGACGTTGGAGTCCACGTTCTTT
[37 nt withheld, positions 2623-2659]
ACCCTATCTCGGTCTATTCTTTTGATTTATAAGGGATTTTGCCGATTTCGGCCTATTGGTTAAAAAATGA
GCTGATTTAACAAAAATTTAACGCGAATTTTAACAAAATATTAACGCTTACAATTTGCCATTCGCCATTC
AGGCTGCGCAACTGTTGGGAAGGGCGATCGGTGCGGGCCTCTTCGCTATTACGCCAGCCCAAGCTACCAT
GATAAGTAAGTAATATTAAGGTACGGGAGGTACTTGGAGCGGCCGCAATAAAATATCTTTATTTTCATTA
CATCTGTGTGTTGGTTTTTTGTGTGAATCGATAGTACTAACATACGCTCTCCATCAAAACAAAACGAAAC
AAAACAAACTAGCAAAATAGGCTGTCCCCAGTGCAAGTGCAGGTGCCAGAACATTTCTCTATCGATAGGT
ACCACAAGTTTGTACAAAAAAGCAGGCTCCGAATTCGCCCTTACGTATCAGCGTTGGCGAATAAAAAAGT
GCAGTGCATACCCGGCGGACTTATCTAATAGTTTTCACTTTCAATGTCGAGCGAAAGCTCTGCTGCCCCT
GACGCGGTCGCTGCCTCGCTTATCGCGATTCGCAATTCGCAATTCGCAATTCTCAATTCGCATTTCAGCG
GAGTACTGTCCTCCGAGCGGAAACACGGAGTACTGTCCTCCGAGCGGAGTACTGTCCTCCGAGCGGAGTA
CTGTCCTCCGAGTGAAATGCCCCGAAAGTTGTCTGTATTCAAATTATTTATTTTTTTTTGGGATTTCTTT
TCTGCAAGATGTCCAGATGGGACGGAGTACTGTCCTCCGAGCGACCGACCCCCATCCCTGTTTACCCCGC
AACGCACCGTACCGTACAAGTGTTCTTGGTATATTCGCATTTGTTATAGTTCGCTTTTTTTCACTCCTCC
CTCCATTTGCGATGCGTTGGCTTTTTCACTCCGTTTTTAAGGGCGAATTCGACCCAGCTTTCTTGTACAA
AGTGGTAGATCTGCGATCGAGCTCGCCCGGGGATCGAGCGCAGCGGTATAAAAGGGCGCGGGGTGGCTGA
GAGCATCAGTTGTGAATGAATGTTCGAGCCGAGCAGACGTGCCGCTGCCTTCGTTAATATCCTTTGAATA
AGCCAACTTTGAATCACAAGACGCATACCAAACGGCATTCCGGTACTGTTGGTAAAGCCACCATGGAAGA
CGCCAAAAACATAAAGAAAGGCCCGGCGCCATTCTATCCGCTGGAAGATGGAACCGCTGGAGAGCAACTG
CATAAGGCTATGAAGAGATACGCCCTGGTTCCTGGAACAATTGCTTTTACAGATGCACATATCGAGGTGG
ACATCACTTACGCTGAGTACTTCGAAATGTCCGTTCGGTTGGCAGAAGCTATGAAACGATATGGGCTGAA
TACAAATCACAGAATCGTCGTATGCAGTGAAAACTCTCTTCAATTCTTTATGCCGGTGTTGGGCGCGTTA
TTTATCGGAGTTGCAGTTGCGCCCGCGAACGACATTTATAATGAACGTGAATTGCTCAACAGTATGGGCA
TTTCGCAGCCTACCGTGGTGTTCGTTTCCAAAAAGGGGTTGCAAAAAATTTTGAACGTGCAAAAAAAGCT
CCCAATCATCCAAAAAATTATTATCATGGATTCTAAAACGGATTACCAGGGATTTCAGTCGATGTACACG
TTCGTCACATCTCATCTACCTCCCGGTTTTAATGAATACGATTTTGTGCCAGAGTCCTTCGATAGGGACA
AGACAATTGCACTGATCATGAACTCCTCTGGATCTACTGGTCTGCCTAAAGGTGTCGCTCTGCCTCATAG
AACTGCCTGCGTGAGATTCTCGCATGCCAGAGATCCTATTTTTGGCAATCAAATCATTCCGGATACTGCG
ATTTTAAGTGTTGTTCCATTCCATCACGGTTTTGGAATGTTTACTACACTCGGATATTTGATATGTGGAT
TTCGAGTCGTCTTAATGTATAGATTTGAAGAAGAGCTGTTTCTGAGGAGCCTTCAGGATTACAAGATTCA
AAGTGCGCTGCTGGTGCCAACCCTATTCTCCTTCTTCGCCAAAAGCACTCTGATTGACAAATACGATTTA
TCTAATTTACACGAAATTGCTTCTGGTGGCGCTCCCCTCTCTAAGGAAGTCGGGGAAGCGGTTGCCAAGA
GGTTCCATCTGCCAGGTATCAGGCAAGGATATGGGCTCACTGAGACTACATCAGCTATTCTGATTACACC
CGAGGGGGATGATAAACCGGGCGCGGTCGGTAAAGTTGTTCCATTTTTTGAAGCGAAGGTTGTGGATCTG
GATACCGGGAAAACGCTGGGCGTTAATCAAAGAGGCGAACTGTGTGTGAGAGGTCCTATGATTATGTCCG
GTTATGTAAACAATCCGGAAGCGACCAACGCCTTGATTGACAAGGATGGATGGCTACATTCTGGAGACAT
AGCTTACTGGGACGAAGACGAACACTTCTTCATCGTTGACCGCCTGAAGTCTCTGATTAAGTACAAAGGC
TATCAGGTGGCTCCCGCTGAATTGGAATCCATCTTGCTCCAACACCCCAACATCTTCGACGCAGGTGTCG
CAGGTCTTCCCGACGATGACGCCGGTGAACTTCCCGCCGCCGTTGTTGTTTTGGAGCACGGAAAGACGAT
GACGGAAAAAGAGATCGTGGATTACGTCGCCAGTCAAGTAACAACCGCGAAAAAGTTGCGCGGAGGAGTT
GTGTTTGTGGACGAAGTACCGAAAGGTCTTACCGGAAAACTCGACGCAAGAAAAATCAGAGAGATCCTCA
TAAAGGCCAAGAAGGGCGGAAAGATCGCCGTGTAATT
Features (pLannotate 1.2.2; 16 found; start..end, strand, type, name):
     39..160     -  polyA_signal   SV40 poly(A) signal: SV40 polyadenylation signal
    183..251     -  CDS            large T antigen (fragment): large T antigen from SV40 (simian virus 40)
    267..399     +  CDS            TcR (fragment): tetracycline efflux protein; tet; confers resistance to tetracycline
    579..1167    -  rep_origin     ori: high-copy-number ColE1/pMB1/pBR322/pUC origin of replication
   1338..2198    -  CDS            AmpR: β-lactamase; bla; confers resistance to ampicillin, carbenicillin, and related antibiotics
   2199..2303    -  promoter       AmpR promoter: bla
   2330..2758    +  rep_origin     f1 ori (sequence partly withheld): f1 bacteriophage origin of replication; arrow indicates direction of (+) strand synthesis
   2790..2857    -  CDS            lacZα (fragment): LacZα fragment of β-galactosidase; lacZ fragment
   2916..2964    +  polyA_signal   poly(A) signal: synthetic polyadenylation signal
   2978..3069    +  misc_feature   pause site: RNA polymerase II transcriptional pause signal from the human α2 globin gene
   3083..3107    +  protein_bind   attB1: mutant version of attB; recombination site for the Gateway® BP reaction BP Clonase™
   3286..3310    +  protein_bind   5X UAS (fragment): five tandem copies of the "ScaI site" 17-mer CGGAGTACTGTCCTCCG, an upstream activating sequence (UAS) that efficiently binds yeast Gal4 (Webster et al., 1988; Pfeiffer et al., 2010) GAL4
   3315..3371    +  protein_bind   5X UAS (fragment): five tandem copies of the "ScaI site" 17-mer CGGAGTACTGTCCTCCG, an upstream activating sequence (UAS) that efficiently binds yeast Gal4 (Webster et al., 1988; Pfeiffer et al., 2010) GAL4
   3452..3472    +  protein_bind   5X UAS (fragment): five tandem copies of the "ScaI site" 17-mer CGGAGTACTGTCCTCCG, an upstream activating sequence (UAS) that efficiently binds yeast Gal4 (Webster et al., 1988; Pfeiffer et al., 2010) GAL4
   3621..3645    -  protein_bind   attB2: mutant version of attB; recombination site for the Gateway® BP reaction BP Clonase™
   3842..5494    +  CDS            luciferase: firefly luciferase; luc+; enhanced luc+ version of the luciferase gene
