[The description below was written by a language model from this plasmid's Addgene catalogue record and pLannotate feature annotations shown in this document.]
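Description:
pSGE_712_Ubi-1-Trl_dCP is a 5.5 kb firefly luciferase reporter plasmid for insect cell expression. The backbone is recorded as unknown. The annotated layout consists of a synthetic poly(A) signal and an RNA polymerase II pause site upstream of the cloning region, followed by luc+ and an SV40 polyadenylation signal, which is typical of commercial promoterless luciferase reporter vectors. In bacteria it replicates from a high-copy ColE1/pUC-type origin and is selected with ampicillin through the bla gene. An f1 origin is also present, and short fragments of lacZα, a tetracycline resistance gene and SV40 large T antigen appear to be non-functional backbone remnants.

The payload is a synthetic regulatory insert, 712_Ubi-1-Trl_dCP, introduced by Gateway cloning and flanked by attB1 and attB2 sites about 500 bp apart. Within this interval the annotation detects several fragments matching Gal4 UAS 17-mer repeats, so Gal4 DNA-binding-domain fusion proteins could be tethered to the element. The rest of the insert is not annotated. Its name hints at ubiquitin- and Trl-related sequence, but the record does not define these components. Downstream, the catalogue lists the Drosophila synthetic core promoter (DSCP) as driving the reporter. It is not called in the feature table but would fit in the roughly 200 bp gap between attB2 and the luciferase coding sequence. The upstream poly(A) and pause signals reduce read-through transcription from the backbone, so luciferase output reflects activity of the inserted element on the core promoter. The stated purpose is simply a luciferase reporter, and the associated study concerns the context-dependent functions of transcriptional regulators.
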