Addgene plasmid #71159: pSGE_712_Ubi-1-Trl_dCP
Purpose: Luciferase reporter
Depositing lab: Alexander Stark. Depositing organization: Research Institute of Molecular Pathology (IMP). Publication: Transcriptional regulators form diverse groups with context-dependent regulatory functions. Stampfel G, Kazmar T, Frank O, Wienerroither S, Reiter F, Stark A. Nature. 2015 Nov 9. doi: 10.1038/nature15545. PubMed 26550828.
Backbone
  Vector backbone: unknown
  Vector type: Insect Expression, Luciferase
Growth in bacteria
  Bacterial resistance: Ampicillin, 100 μg/mL
  Growth temperature: 37°C
  Growth strain: DH5alpha
  Copy number: High Copy
Gene/Insert
  Gene/Insert name: 712_Ubi-1-Trl_dCP
  Species: Synthetic
  Promoter: DSCP Drosophila synthetic core promoter
  Tag / fusion protein: luciferase (C terminal on backbone)
  Cloning method: Gateway Cloning
  Sequencing primers: 5′ RVprimer3; 3′ LucNRev
Terms and licenses: Academic/Nonprofit Terms; Industry Terms: Not Available to Industry
How to cite: pSGE_712_Ubi-1-Trl_dCP was a gift from Alexander Stark (Addgene plasmid # 71159 ; http://n2t.net/addgene:71159 ; RRID:Addgene_71159)
