>Addgene plasmid #71159 | pSGE_712_Ubi-1-Trl_dCP | addgene partial sequence | sequence record 129036 | LucNRev 5'-CCTTATGCAGTTGCTCTCC-3'
GGCGCCGGGCCTTTCTTTATGTTTTTGGCGTCTTCCATGGTGGCTTTACCAACAGTACCGGAATGCCGTT
TGGTATGCGTCTTGTGATTCAAAGTTGGCTTATTCAAAGGATATTAACGAAGGCAGCGGCACGTCTGCTC
GGCTCGAACATTCATTCACAACTGATGCTCTCAGCCACCCCGCGCCCTTTTATACCGCTGCGCTCGATCC
CCGGGCGAGCTCGATCGCAGATCTACCACTTTGTACAAGAAAGCTGGGTCGAATTCGCCCTTAAAAACGG
AGTGAAAAAGCCAACGCATCGCAAATGGAGGGAGGAGTGAAAAAAAGCGAACTATAACAAATGCGAATAT
ACCAAGAACACTTGTACGGTACGGTGCGTTGCGGGGTAAACAGGGATGGGGGTCGGTCGCTCGGAGGACA
GTACTCCGTCCCATCTGGACATCTTGCAGAAAAGAAATCCCAAAAAAAAATAAATAATTTGAATACAGAC
AACTTTCGGGGCATTTCACTCGGAGGACAGTACTCCGCTCGGAGGACAGTACTCCGCTCGGAGGACAGTA
CTCCGTGTTTCCGCTCGGAGGACAGTACTCCGCTGAAATGCGAATTGAGAATTGCGAATTGCGAATTGCG
AATCGCGATAAGCGAGGCAGCGACCGCGTCAGGGGCAGCAGAGCTTTCGCTCGACATTGAAAGTGAAAAC
TATTAGATAAGTCCGCCGGGTATGCACTGCACTTTTTTATTCGCCAACGCTGATACGTAAGGGCGAATTC
GGAGCCTGCTTTTTTGTACAAACTTGTGGTACCTATCGATAGAGAAATGTTCTGGCACCTGCACTTGCAC
TGGGGACAGCCTATTTTGCTAGTTT
