>Addgene plasmid #71159 | pSGE_712_Ubi-1-Trl_dCP | addgene partial sequence | sequence record 129037 | RVprimer3 5'-CTAGCAAAATAGGCTGTCCC-3'
TTTCTCTATCGATAGGTACCACAAGTTTGTACAAAAAAGCAGGCTCCGAATTCGCCCTTACGTATCAGCG
TTGGCGAATAAAAAAGTGCAGTGCATACCCGGCGGACTTATCTAATAGTTTTCACTTTCAATGTCGAGCG
AAAGCTCTGCTGCCCCTGACGCGGTCGCTGCCTCGCTTATCGCGATTCGCAATTCGCAATTCGCAATTCT
CAATTCGCATTTCAGCGGAGTACTGTCCTCCGAGCGGAAACACGGAGTACTGTCCTCCGAGCGGAGTACT
GTCCTCCGAGCGGAGTACTGTCCTCCGAGTGAAATGCCCCGAAAGTTGTCTGTATTCAAATTATTTATTT
TTTTTTGGGATTTCTTTTCTGCAAGATGTCCAGATGGGACGGAGTACTGTCCTCCGAGCGACCGACCCCC
ATCCCTGTTTACCCCGCAACGCACCGTACCGTACAAGTGTTCTTGGTATATTCGCATTTGTTATAGTTCG
CTTTTTTTCACTCCTCCCTCCATTTGCGATGCGTTGGCTTTTTCACTCCGTTTTTAAGGGCGAATTCGAC
CCAGCTTTCTTGTACAAAGTGGTAGATCTGCGATCGAGCTCGCCCGGGGATCGAGCGCAGCGGTATAAAA
GGGCGCGGGGTGGCTGAGAGCATCAGTTGTGAATGAATGTTCGAGCCGAGCAGACGTGCCGCTGCCTTCG
TTAATATCCTTTGAATAAGCCAACTTTGAATCACAAGACGCATACCAAACGGCATTCCGGTACTGTTGGT
AAAGCCACCATGGAAGACGCC
